Addgene plasmid #79052: pCI-ING1b
Purpose: expression of p33ING1b in mammalian cells
Depositing lab: Karl Riabowol. Depositing organization: University of Calgary. Publication: UV-induced binding of ING1 to PCNA regulates the induction of apoptosis. Scott M, Bonnefin P, Vieyra D, Boisvert FM, Young D, Bazett-Jones DP, Riabowol K. J Cell Sci. 2001 Oct;114(Pt 19):3455-62. PubMed 11682605.
Backbone
  Vector backbone: pCI
  Backbone manufacturer: Promega
  Backbone size w/o insert (bp): 4006
  Vector type: Mammalian Expression
Growth in bacteria
  Bacterial resistance: Ampicillin, 100 μg/mL
  Growth temperature: 37°C
  Growth strain: DH5alpha
  Copy number: High Copy
Gene/Insert
  Gene/Insert name: ING1 (p33 ING1Ab isoform)
  Species: H. sapiens (human)
  Insert size (bp): 837
  GenBank ID: AF181850.1
  Entrez Gene: ING1 (a.k.a. p24ING1c, p33, p33ING1, p33ING1b, p47, p47ING1a)
  Promoter: CMV
  Cloning method: Restriction Enzyme; 5′ cloning site EcoRI (not destroyed); 3′ cloning site XbaI (not destroyed)
  Sequencing primers: 5′ T7; 3′ EBV-rev
Terms and licenses: Academic/Nonprofit Terms; Industry Terms: Not Available to Industry
How to cite: pCI-ING1b was a gift from Karl Riabowol (Addgene plasmid # 79052 ; http://n2t.net/addgene:79052 ; RRID:Addgene_79052)
