[The description below was written by a language model from this plasmid's Addgene catalogue record.]
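Description:
pCI-ING1b is a mammalian expression plasmid built on the Promega pCI backbone (about 4.0 kb without insert) and designed to produce the human tumour suppressor candidate ING1, specifically the p33ING1b isoform, in cultured mammalian cells. It is maintained in E. coli as a high-copy plasmid under ampicillin selection. The record lists no mammalian selection marker, which suggests use mainly in transient transfection, although this is not stated explicitly.

The payload is an 837 bp human ING1 coding sequence inserted between EcoRI (5′) and XbaI (3′) sites, both of which remain intact, so the insert can be excised or transferred to other vectors. Transcription is driven by the CMV immediate-early promoter, which gives strong constitutive expression in most mammalian cell types. Use of a T7 primer for sequencing from the 5′ side indicates a T7 promoter site upstream of the cloning region. No epitope tag, fusion partner or reporter is recorded, so the protein appears to be expressed in native, untagged form. No feature table was supplied, so other backbone elements such as the intron, polyadenylation signal and replication origin cannot be confirmed from the record itself.

ING1 belongs to the inhibitor of growth family of proteins. The associated publication concerns UV-induced binding of ING1 to PCNA and its role in regulating apoptosis. The construct therefore suits overexpression studies of how p33ING1b influences DNA damage responses, protein interactions and cell death in mammalian cells.
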