>Addgene plasmid #79052 | pCI-ING1b | addgene partial sequence | sequence record 150499 | T7 5'-TAATACGACTCACTATAGGG-3'
CCTGGTGAACTATGTGGAGGACTACCTGGACTCCATCGAGTCCCTGCCTTTCGACTTGCAAAGAAATGTC
TCGCTGATGCGGGAGATCGACGCGAAATACCAAGAGATCCTGAAGGAGCTAGACGAGTGCTACGAGCGCT
TCAGTCGCGAGACAGACGGGGCGCAAAAGCGGCGGATGCTGCACTGTGTGCAGCGCGCGCTGATCCGCAG
CCAGGAGCTGGGCGACGAGAAGATCCAGATCGTGAGCCAAATGGTGGAGCTGGTGGAGAACCGCACGCGG
CAGGTGGACAGCCACGTGGAGCTGTTCGAGGCGCAGCAGGAGTTGGGCGACACAGCGGGCAACAGCGGCA
AGGCTGGCGCGGACAGGCCCAAAGGCGAGGCGGCAGCGCAGGCTGACAAGCCCAACAGCAAGCGCTCACG
GCGGCAGCGCAACAACGAGAACCGTGAGAACGCGTCCAGCAACCACGACCACGACGACGGCGCCTCGGGC
ACACCCAAGGAGAAGAAGGCCAAGACCTCCAAGAAGAAGAAGCGCTCCAAGGCCAAGGCGGAGCGAGAGG
CGTCCCCTGCCGACCTCCCCATCGACCCCAACGAACCCACGTACTGTCTGTGCAACCAGGTCTCCTATGG
GGAGATGATCGGCTGC
