>Addgene plasmid #79052 | pCI-ING1b | addgene partial sequence | sequence record 150553 | EBV-rev 5'-GTGGTTTGTCCAAACTCATC-3'
GGTCGACTCTAGAACTAGTGGATCCCCCTTGAGCTCTACCTGTTGTAAGCCCTCTCTTTTTTGGATTTCT
CCAGGGCTTTGTCCATGGTCTTCTCGTTCTCCCCCCGGCACTTGGGACAGTACCACTTGCCCTTGGGTTT
ATGATTGAGCCCCACGCACGAGAAGTGGAACCACTCGATGGGGCACTCGTCGTTGTCGCAGCCGATCATC
TCCCCATAGGAGACCTGGTTGCACAGACAGTACGTGGGTTCGTTGGGGTCGATGGGGAGGTCGGCAGGGG
ACGCCTCTCGCTCCGCCTTGGCCTTGGAGCGCTTCTTCTTCTTGGAGGTCTTGGCCTTCTTCTCCTTGGG
TGTGCCCGAGGCGCCGTCGTCGTGGTCGTGGTTGCTGGACGCGTTCTCACGGTTCTCGTTGTTGCGCTGC
CGCCGTGAGCGCTTGCTGTTGGGCTTGTCAGCCTGCGCTGCCGCCTCGCCTTTGGGCCTGTCCGCGCCAG
CCTTGCCGCTGTTGCCCGCTGTGTCGCCCAACTCCTGCTGCGCCTCGAACAGCTCCACGTGGCTGTCCAC
CTGCCGCGTGCGGTTCTCCACCAGCTCCACCATCTGGCTCACGATCTGGATCTTCTCGTCGCCCAGCTCC
TGGCTGCGGATCAGCGCGCGCTGCACACAGTGCAGCATCCGCCGCTTCTGCGCCCCGTCTGTCTCGCGAC
TGAAGCGCTCGTAGCACTCGTCTAGCTCCTTCAGGATCTCTTGGTATTTCGCGTCGATCTCC
